Addgene plasmid #192433: LLP720_pSP13
Purpose: To test the relative expression strength of the 35S promoter
Depositing lab: Ryan Lister. Depositing organization: University of Western Australia. Publication: Synthetic memory circuits for stable cell reprogramming in plants. Lloyd JPB, Ly F, Gong P, Pflueger J, Swain T, Pflueger C, Fourie E, Khan MA, Kidd BN, Lister R. Nat Biotechnol. 2022 Jul 4. pii: 10.1038/s41587-022-01383-2. doi: 10.1038/s41587-022-01383-2. PubMed 35788565.
Backbone
  Vector backbone: pAGM4673
  Backbone manufacturer: Sylvestre Marillonnet
  Vector type: Plant Expression, Synthetic Biology
Growth in bacteria
  Bacterial resistance: Kanamycin, 50 μg/mL
  Growth temperature: 30°C
  Growth strain: DH5alpha
  Copy number: Unknown
Gene/Insert
  Gene/Insert name: 35S::Rluc
  Species: Renilla reniformis
  Tag / fusion protein: PEST (C terminal on insert)
  Cloning method: Restriction Enzyme; 5′ cloning site unknown (unknown if destroyed)
Terms and licenses: Academic/Nonprofit Terms; Industry Terms: Not Available to Industry
Depositor comments: Other genes: long35S::Fluc
How to cite: LLP720_pSP13 was a gift from Ryan Lister (Addgene plasmid # 192433 ; http://n2t.net/addgene:192433 ; RRID:Addgene_192433)
