[The description below was written by a language model from this plasmid's Addgene catalogue record and pLannotate feature annotations shown in this document.]
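Description:
LLP720_pSP13 is a plant expression binary vector built on the pAGM4673 backbone, a modular-cloning T-DNA acceptor, and was made to measure the relative expression strength of the CaMV 35S promoter. The 12.8 kb plasmid carries nopaline-type left and right T-DNA border repeats, consistent with Agrobacterium-mediated delivery into plant cells. It replicates through both a high-copy ColE1/pUC-type origin and the broad-host-range IncP oriV with its trfA replication protein. Bacterial selection is by kanamycin (aphA-3 driven by the bla promoter). A residual lac promoter/lacZα segment with a pUC-type polylinker is also annotated near the right border, probably a remnant of the backbone's cloning and screening cassette.

The payload is a dual-luciferase arrangement of three tandem, same-orientation transcription units. In the test unit, a CaMV 35S promoter and TMV Ω translational enhancer drive Renilla reniformis luciferase. This coding sequence is interrupted near its start by the potato ST-LS1 IV2 intron, which restricts functional expression to eukaryotic cells rather than Agrobacterium. It is fused at the C terminus to a PEST degradation tag, which the annotation matches to a short Arabidopsis DREB2A fragment. The tag should shorten reporter half-life so the signal tracks current promoter activity. The unit ends in a CaMV poly(A) signal.

The second unit, described by the depositor as long35S::Fluc, uses an extended 35S region that includes upstream CaMV sequence. With Ω, it drives an intron-containing firefly luc+ gene with its own CaMV terminator, presumably serving as the normalisation reference. A third cassette places hygromycin phosphotransferase under the rice actin promoter and Ω for plant selection; no terminator for this unit is annotated. The construct belongs to a set of promoter-characterisation plasmids supporting work on synthetic gene circuits in plants.
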