Features (pLannotate 1.2.2; 32 found; start..end, strand, type, name):
     99..444     +  promoter       CaMV 35S promoter: strong constitutive promoter from cauliflower mosaic virus
    396..442     +  promoter       minimal CaMV 35S promoter: minimal 35S promoter from cauliflower mosaic virus
    463..518     +  misc_feature   TMV Ω: translational enhancer from the tobacco mosaic virus 5'-leader sequence (Gallie et al., 1988)
    550..738     +  intron         IV2 intron: modified second intron of the potato ST-LS1 gene (Vancanneyt et al., 1990)
    736..1641    +  CDS            LUCI_RENRE: Experimental evidence at protein level: Swiss-Prot protein existence level 1. Upon binding the substrate, the enzyme catalyzes an oxygenation, producing a very short-lived hydroperoxide that cyclizes into a dioxetanone structure, which collapses, releasing a CO(2) molecule. The spontaneous breakdown of the dioxetanone releases the energy (about 50 kcal/mole) that is necessary to generate the excited state of the coelenteramide product, which is the singlet form of the monoanion. In vivo the product undergoes the process of nonradiative energy transfer to an accessory protein, a green fluoresce
   1648..1722    +  CDS            DREB2A (fragment): DRE2A_ARATH - Also known as ERF045. Experimental evidence at protein level: Swiss-Prot protein existence level 1. Transcriptional activator that binds specifically to the DNA sequence 5'-[AG]CCGAC-3'. Binding to the C-repeat/DRE element mediates high salinity- and dehydration-inducible transcription. From Arabidopsis thaliana (Mouse-ear cress).
   1766..1940    +  polyA_signal   CaMV poly(A) signal: cauliflower mosaic virus polyadenylation signal
   1963..2769    +  CDS            IBMP_CAMVB (fragment): Experimental evidence at protein level: Swiss-Prot protein existence level 1. Enhances the ribosomal termination-reinitiation event leading to the translation of major open reading frames on the polycistronic viral RNAs. From Cauliflower mosaic virus (strain Bari 1) (CaMV).
   2953..3298    +  promoter       CaMV 35S promoter: strong constitutive promoter from cauliflower mosaic virus
   3250..3296    +  promoter       minimal CaMV 35S promoter: minimal 35S promoter from cauliflower mosaic virus
   3317..3372    +  misc_feature   TMV Ω: translational enhancer from the tobacco mosaic virus 5'-leader sequence (Gallie et al., 1988)
   3374..3458    +  CDS            luciferase (fragment): firefly luciferase; luc+; enhanced luc+ version of the luciferase gene
   3458..3646    +  intron         IV2 intron: modified second intron of the potato ST-LS1 gene (Vancanneyt et al., 1990)
   3645..5213    +  CDS            luciferase (fragment): firefly luciferase; luc+; enhanced luc+ version of the luciferase gene
   5250..5424    +  polyA_signal   CaMV poly(A) signal: cauliflower mosaic virus polyadenylation signal
   5448..6288    +  promoter       Act1 promoter: rice actin promoter
   6304..6359    +  misc_feature   TMV Ω: translational enhancer from the tobacco mosaic virus 5'-leader sequence (Gallie et al., 1988)
   6361..7380    +  CDS            HygR: hygromycin B phosphotransferase confers resistance to hygromycin
   7935..7977    +  CDS            lacI (fragment): lac repressor; lacI; The lac repressor binds to the lac operator to inhibit transcription in E. coli. This inhibition can be relieved by adding lactose or isopropyl-β-D-thiogalactopyranoside (IPTG).
   7990..8011    +  protein_bind   CAP binding site: CAP binding activates transcription in the presence of cAMP. E. coli catabolite activator protein
   8026..8056    +  promoter       lac promoter: promoter for the E. coli lac operon
   8060..8082    +  protein_bind   lac operator (fragment): The lac repressor binds to the lac operator to inhibit transcription in E. coli. This inhibition can be relieved by adding lactose or isopropyl-β-D-thiogalactopyranoside (IPTG). lac repressor encoded by lacI
   8117..8173    -  misc_feature   MCS: pUC18/19 multiple cloning site
   8170..8327    +  CDS            lacZα (fragment): LacZα fragment of β-galactosidase; lacZ fragment
   8333..8432    -  misc_feature   bom (fragment): basis of mobility region from pBR322
   8555..8579    +  misc_feature   RB T-DNA repeat: right border repeat from nopaline C58 T-DNA
   8676..9307    +  rep_origin     oriV: incP origin of replication
   9398..9502    +  promoter       AmpR promoter: bla
   9503..10297   +  CDS            KanR: aminoglycoside phosphotransferase; aphA-3; confers resistance to kanamycin
  10468..11056   +  rep_origin     ori: high-copy-number ColE1/pMB1/pBR322/pUC origin of replication
  11392..12537   +  CDS            trfA: TRFA_ECOLX - Experimental evidence at protein level: Swiss-Prot protein existence level 1. Also involved in plasmid copy number control, promoting intermolecular coupling of protein bound iterons at oriV, which inhibits replication initiation. From Escherichia coli.
  12686..12710   +  misc_feature   LB T-DNA repeat: left border repeat from nopaline C58 T-DNA
>Addgene plasmid #192433 | LLP720_pSP13 | addgene full sequence | sequence record 378123 | Addgene NGS Result
GTGCCGAATTCGGATCCGGAGGTCAACATGGTGGAGCACGACACTCTGGTCTACTCCAAAAATGTCAAAG
ATACAGTCTCAGAAGATCAAAGGGCTATTGAGACTTTTCAACAAAGGATAATTTCGGGAAACCTCCTCGG
ATTCCATTGCCCAGCTATCTGTCACTTCATCGAAAGGACAGTAGAAAAGGAAGGTGGCTCCTACAAATGC
CATCATTGCGATAAAGGAAAGGCTATCATTCAAGATCTCTCTGCCGACAGTGGTCCCAAAGATGGACCCC
CACCCACGAGGAGCATCGTGGAAAAAGAAGAGGTTCCAACCACGTCTACAAAGCAAGTGGATTGATGTGA
CATCTCCACTGACGTAAGGGATGACGCACAATCCCACTATCCTTCGCAAGACCCTTCCTCTATATAAGGA
AGTTCATTTCATTTGGAGAGGACACGCTACTGTATTTTTACAACAATTACCAACAACAACAAACAACAAA
CAACATTACAATTACTATTTACAATTACAATGACTTCAAAGGTGTATGATCCTGAGCAGGTAAGTTTCTG
CTTCTACCTTTGATATATATATAATAATTATCATTAATTAGTAGTAATATAATATTTCAAATATTTTTTT
CAAAATAAAAGAATGTAGTATATAGCAATTGCTTTTCTGTAGTTTATAAGTGTGTATATTTTAATTTATA
ACTTTTCTAATATATGACCAAAATTTGTTGATGTGCAGAGAAAAAGAATGATAACTGGTCCACAATGGTG
GGCAAGATGTAAACAGATGAACGTGCTTGATTCTTTCATTAATTACTACGATTCAGAAAAGCACGCTGAG
AATGCAGTTATCTTTCTTCACGGAAACGCTGCATCTTCATATTTGTGGAGACATGTTGTGCCTCACATTG
AACCAGTGGCTAGGTGTATTATCCCAGATCTTATCGGAATGGGAAAGTCTGGTAAATCTGGAAATGGTTC
TTACAGACTTTTGGATCATTATAAGTACCTCACAGCTTGGTTCGAACTTCTCAACTTACCTAAGAAGATT
ATTTTCGTTGGACACGATTGGGGTGCTTGCTTGGCATTCCATTACTCATACGAACACCAAGATAAGATCA
AAGCTATAGTTCATGCAGAGAGTGTTGTGGATGTGATAGAATCTTGGGATGAGTGGCCAGATATTGAAGA
GGATATTGCTTTGATCAAGTCTGAAGAGGGAGAAAAGATGGTTCTCGAAAATAACTTTTTCGTGGAAACT
ATGCTTCCTTCAAAGATTATGAGAAAATTGGAACCAGAAGAGTTTGCTGCATATCTCGAACCTTTCAAGG
AAAAAGGAGAGGTTAGAAGGCCAACACTCAGTTGGCCTAGGGAAATACCATTAGTTAAGGGAGGTAAACC
TGATGTTGTGCAGATCGTGAGAAATTATAACGCTTACCTTAGGGCATCAGATGATTTGCCTAAGATGTTT
ATCGAGTCAGATCCAGGATTTTTCAGTAATGCTATAGTTGAAGGTGCAAAGAAATTTCCAAACACCGAGT
TCGTTAAGGTGAAAGGATTGCATTTCTCACAAGAAGATGCTCCTGATGAGATGGGAAAGTATATTAAGTC
TTTTGTTGAAAGAGTGCTCAAAAACGAGCAGGGTTCTCGATCTGATGCTTCTGAAGTAACGTCAACAAGC
TCCCAGTCTGAGGTATGCACAGTGGAAACGCCAGGTTGTGTTGGTTCTTAAGCTTCTCTAGCTAGAGTCG
ATCGACAAGCTCGAGTTTCTCCATAATAATGTGTGAGTAGTTCCCAGATAAGGGAATTAGGGTTCCTATA
GGGTTTCGCTCATGTGTTGAGCATATAAGAAACCCTTAGTATGTATTTGTATTTGTAAAATACTTCTATC
AATAAAATTTCTAATTCCTAAAACCAAAATCCAGTACTAAAATCCAGATCGCTGCAAGAATTCAAGCTTG
GAGGAATTCCAATCCCACAAAAATCTGAGCTTAACAGCACAGTTGCTCCTCTCAGAGCAGAATCGGGTAT
TCAACACCCTCATATCAACTACTACGTTGTGTATAACGGTCCACATGCCGGTATATACGATGACTGGGGT
TGTACAAAGGCGGCAACAAACGGCGTTCCCGGAGTTGCACACAAGAAATTTGCCACTATTACAGAGGCAA
GAGCAGCAGCTGACGCGTACACAACAAGTCAGCAAACAGACAGGTTGAACTTCATCCCCAAAGGAGAAGC
TCAACTCAAGCCCAAGAGCTTTGCTAAGGCCCTAACAAGCCCACCAAAGCAAAAAGCCCACTGGCTCACG
CTAGGAACCAAAAGGCCCAGCAGTGATCCAGCCCCAAAAGAGATCTCCTTTGCCCCGGAGATTACAATGG
ACGATTTCCTCTATCTTTACGATCTAGGAAGGAAGTTCGAAGGTGAAGGTGACGACACTATGTTCACCAC
TGATAATGAGAAGGTTAGCCTCTTCAATTTCAGAAAGAATGCTGACCCACAGATGGTTAGAGAGGCCTAC
GCAGCAAGTCTCATCAAGACGATCTACCCGAGTAACAATCTCCAGGAGATCAAATACCTTCCCAAGAAGG
TTAAAGATGCAGTCAAAAGATTCAGGACTAATTGCATCAAGAACACAGAGAAAGACATATTTCTCAAGAT
CAGAAGTACTATTCCAGTATGGACGATTCAAGGCTTGCTTCATAAACCAAGGCAAGTAATAGAGATTGGA
GTCTCTAAAAAGGTAGTTCCTACTGAATCTAAGGCCATGCATGGAGTCTAAGATTCAAATCGAGGATCTA
ACAGAACTCGCCGTCAAGACTGGCGAACAGTTCATACAGAGTCTTTTACGACTCAATGACAAGAAGAAAA
TCTTCGTCAACATGGTGGAGCACGACACTCTGGTCTACTCCAAAAATGTCAAAGATACAGTCTCAGAAGA
TCAAAGGGCTATTGAGACTTTTCAACAAAGGATAATTTCGGGAAACCTCCTCGGATTCCATTGCCCAGCT
ATCTGTCACTTCATCGAAAGGACAGTAGAAAAGGAAGGTGGCTCCTACAAATGCCATCATTGCGATAAAG
GAAAGGCTATCATTCAAGATCTCTCTGCCGACAGTGGTCCCAAAGATGGACCCCCACCCACGAGGAGCAT
CGTGGAAAAAGAAGAGGTTCCAACCACGTCTACAAAGCAAGTGGATTGATGTGACATCTCCACTGACGTA
AGGGATGACGCACAATCCCACTATCCTTCGCAAGACCCTTCCTCTATATAAGGAAGTTCATTTCATTTGG
AGAGGACACGCTACTGTATTTTTACAACAATTACCAACAACAACAAACAACAAACAACATTACAATTACT
ATTTACAATTACAATGGAGGACGCCAAAAACATAAAGAAAGGCCCGGCGCCATTCTATCCGCTGGAAGAT
GGAACCGCTGGAGAGCAACTGCATAAGGTAAGTTTCTGCTTCTACCTTTGATATATATATAATAATTATC
ATTAATTAGTAGTAATATAATATTTCAAATATTTTTTTCAAAATAAAAGAATGTAGTATATAGCAATTGC
TTTTCTGTAGTTTATAAGTGTGTATATTTTAATTTATAACTTTTCTAATATATGACCAAAATTTGTTGAT
GTGCAGGCTATGAAGAGATACGCCCTGGTTCCTGGAACAATTGCTTTTACAGATGCACATATCGAGGTGG
ACATCACTTACGCTGAGTACTTCGAAATGTCCGTTCGGTTGGCAGAAGCTATGAAACGATATGGGCTGAA
TACAAATCACAGAATCGTCGTATGCAGTGAAAACTCTCTTCAATTCTTTATGCCGGTGTTGGGCGCGTTA
TTTATCGGAGTTGCAGTTGCGCCCGCGAACGACATTTATAATGAACGTGAATTGCTCAACAGTATGGGCA
TTTCGCAGCCTACCGTGGTGTTCGTTTCCAAAAAGGGGTTGCAAAAAATTTTGAACGTGCAAAAAAAGCT
CCCAATCATCCAAAAAATTATTATCATGGATTCTAAAACGGATTACCAGGGATTTCAGTCGATGTACACG
TTCGTCACATCTCATCTACCTCCCGGTTTTAATGAATACGATTTTGTGCCAGAGTCCTTCGATAGGGACA
AGACAATTGCACTGATCATGAACTCCTCTGGATCTACTGGTCTGCCTAAAGGTGTCGCTCTGCCTCATAG
AACTGCCTGCGTGAGATTCTCGCATGCCAGAGATCCTATTTTTGGCAATCAAATCATTCCGGATACTGCG
ATTTTAAGTGTTGTTCCATTCCATCACGGTTTTGGAATGTTTACTACACTCGGATATTTGATATGTGGAT
TTCGAGTCGTCTTAATGTATAGATTTGAAGAGGAGCTGTTTCTGAGGAGCCTTCAGGATTACAAGATTCA
AAGTGCGCTGCTGGTGCCAACCCTATTCTCCTTCTTCGCCAAAAGCACTCTGATTGACAAATACGATTTA
TCTAATTTACACGAAATTGCTTCTGGTGGCGCTCCCCTCTCTAAGGAAGTCGGGGAAGCGGTTGCCAAGA
GGTTCCATCTGCCAGGTATCAGGCAAGGATATGGGCTCACTGAGACTACATCAGCTATTCTGATTACACC
CGAGGGGGATGATAAACCGGGCGCGGTCGGTAAAGTTGTTCCATTTTTTGAAGCGAAGGTTGTGGATCTG
GATACCGGGAAAACGCTGGGCGTTAATCAAAGAGGCGAACTGTGTGTGAGAGGTCCTATGATTATGTCCG
GTTATGTAAACAATCCGGAAGCGACCAACGCCTTGATTGACAAGGATGGATGGCTACATTCTGGAGACAT
AGCTTACTGGGACGAGGACGAACACTTCTTCATCGTTGACCGCCTGAAGTCTCTGATTAAGTACAAAGGC
TATCAGGTGGCTCCCGCTGAATTGGAATCCATCTTGCTCCAACACCCCAACATCTTCGACGCAGGTGTCG
CAGGTCTACCCGACGATGACGCCGGTGAACTTCCCGCCGCCGTTGTTGTTTTGGAGCACGGAAAGACGAT
GACGGAAAAAGAGATCGTGGATTACGTCGCCAGTCAAGTAACAACCGCGAAAAAGTTGCGCGGAGGAGTT
GTGTTTGTGGACGAAGTACCGAAAGGTCTTACCGGAAAACTCGACGCAAGAAAAATCAGAGAGATCCTCA
TAAAGGCCAAGAAGGGCGGAAAGATCGCCGTGTGAGCTTCTCTAGCTAGAGTCGATCGACAAGCTCGAGT
TTCTCCATAATAATGTGTGAGTAGTTCCCAGATAAGGGAATTAGGGTTCCTATAGGGTTTCGCTCATGTG
TTGAGCATATAAGAAACCCTTAGTATGTATTTGTATTTGTAAAATACTTCTATCAATAAAATTTCTAATT
CCTAAAACCAAAATCCAGTACTAAAATCCAGATCGCTACTAGAATTCGAGCTCGGAGGAGGTCATTCATA
TGCTTGAGAAGAGAGTCGGGATAGTCCAAAATAAAACAAAGGTAAGATTACCTGGTCAAAAGTGAAAACA
TCAGTTAAAAGGTGGTATAAAGTAAAATATCGGTAATAAAAGGTGGCCCAAAGTGAAATTTACTCTTTTC
TACTATTATAAAAATTGAGGATGTTTTTGTCGGTACTTTGATACGTCATTTTTGTATGAATTGGTTTTTA
AGTTTATTCGCTTTTGGAAATGCATATCTGTATTTGAGTCGGGTTTTAAGTTCGTTTGCTTTTGTAAATA
CAGAGGGATTTGTATAAGAAATATCTTTAAAAAAACCCATATGCTAATTTGACATAATTTTTGAGAAAAA
TATATATTCAGGCGAATTCTCACAATGAACAATAATAAGATTAAAATAGCTTTCCCCCGTTGCAGCGCAT
GGGTATTTTTTCTAGTAAAAATAAAAGATAAACTTAGACTCAAAACATTTACAAAAACAACCCCTAAAGT
TCCTAAAGCCCAAAGTGCTATCCACGATCCATAGCAAGCCCAGCCCAACCCAACCCAACCCAACCCACCC
CAGTCCAGCCAACTGGACAATAGTCTCCACACCCCCCCACTATCACCGTGAGTTGTCCGCACGCACCGCA
CGTCTCGCAGCCAAAAAAAAAAAAAGAAAGAAAAAAAAGAAAAAGAAAAAACAGCAGGTGGGTCCGGGTC
GTGGGGGCCGGAAACGCGAGGAGGATCGCGAGCCAGCGACGAGGCCGGCCCTCCCTCCGCTTCCAAAGAA
ACGCCCCCCATCGCCACTATATACATACCCCCCCCTCTCCTCCCATCCCCCCAACCCTTACTGTATTTTT
ACAACAATTACCAACAACAACAAACAACAAACAACATTACAATTACTATTTACAATTACAATGAAAAAGC
CTGAACTCACCGCGACGTCTGTCGAGAAGTTTCTGATCGAAAAGTTCGACAGCGTCTCCGACCTGATGCA
GCTCTCGGAGGGCGAAGAATCTCGTGCTTTCAGCTTCGATGTAGGAGGGCGTGGATATGTCCTGCGGGTA
AATAGCTGCGCCGATGGTTTCTACAAAGATCGTTATGTTTATCGGCACTTTGCATCGGCCGCGCTCCCGA
TTCCGGAAGTGCTTGACATTGGGGAGTTTAGCGAGAGCCTGACCTATTGCATCTCCCGCCGTTCACAGGG
TGTCACGTTGCAAGACCTGCCTGAAACCGAACTGCCCGCTGTTCTACAACCGGTCGCGGAGGCTATGGAT
GCGATCGCTGCGGCCGATCTTAGCCAGACGAGCGGGTTCGGCCCATTCGGACCGCAAGGAATCGGTCAAT
ACACTACATGGCGTGATTTCATATGCGCGATTGCTGATCCCCATGTGTATCACTGGCAAACTGTGATGGA
CGACACCGTCAGTGCGTCCGTCGCGCAGGCTCTCGATGAGCTGATGCTTTGGGCCGAGGACTGCCCCGAA
GTCCGGCACCTCGTGCACGCGGATTTCGGCTCCAACAATGTCCTGACGGACAATGGCCGCATAACAGCGG
TCATTGACTGGAGCGAGGCGATGTTCGGGGATTCCCAATACGAGGTCGCCAACATCTTCTTCTGGAGGCC
GTGGTTGGCTTGTATGGAGCAGCAGACGCGCTACTTCGAGCGGAGGCATCCGGAGCTTGCAGGATCGCCA
CGACTCCGGGCGTATATGCTCCGCATTGGTCTTGACCAACTCTATCAGAGCTTGGTTGACGGCAATTTCG
ATGATGCAGCTTGGGCGCAGGGTCGATGCGACGCAATCGTCCGATCCGGAGCCGGGACTGTCGGGCGTAC
ACAAATCGCCCGCAGAAGCGCGGCCGTCTGGACCGATGGCTGTGTAGAAGTACTCGCCGATAGTGGAAAC
CGACGCCCCAGCACTCGTCCGAGGGCAAAGAAATGAGCTTGTTTGAGTATTATGGCATTGGAAAAGCTGT
TTTCTTCTATCATTTGTTCTGCTTGTAATTTACTGTGTTCTTTCAGTTTTTGTTTTCGGACATCAAAATG
CAAATGGATGGATAAGAGTTAATAAATGATATGGTCCTTTTGTTCATTCTCAAATTATTATTATCTGTTG
TTTTTACTTTAATGGGTTGAATTTAAGTAAGAAAGGAACTAACAGTGTGATATTAAGGTGCAATGTTAGA
CATATAAAACAGTCTTTCACCTCTCTTTGGTTATGTCTTGAATTGGTTTGTTTCTTCACTTATCTGTGTA
ATCAAGTTTACTATGAGTCTATGATCAAGTAATTATGCAATCAAGTTAAGTACAGTATAGGCTTTTTGTG
TCGACATTTATTCACTTTCCTTTCTGCAATTTTCAAATCATGTTTGTAGTTTTTATTGGACTTGATGAAT
CTCTCTTACCACCAAAATAGAACATTTTTTCTTGATATACCAGAATCTCAATATTTGTCTGATAATTATT
CTAGCTGAGCGCTTTACTGAGACCGCAGCTGGCACGACAGGTTTCCCGACTGGAAAGCGGGCAGTGAGCG
CAACGCAATTAATGTGAGTTAGCTCACTCATTAGGCACCCCAGGCTTTACACTTTATGCTTCCGGCTCGT
ATGTTGTGTGGAATTGTGAGCGGATAACAATTTCACACAGGAAACAGCTATGACCATGATTACGCCAAGC
TTGCATGCCTGCAGGTCGACTCTAGAGGATCCCCGGGTACCGAGCTCGAATTCACTGGCCGTCGTTTTAC
AACGTCGTGACTGGGAAAACCCTGGCGTTACCCAACTTAATCGCCTTGCAGCACATCCCCCTTTCGCCAG
CTGGCGTAATAGCGAAGAGGCCCGCACCGATCGCCCTTCCCAACAGTTGCGCAGCCTGAATGGCGAATGG
CGCCTGATGCGGTATTTTCTCCTTACGCATCTGTGCGGTATTTCACACCGCATATGGTGCACTCTCAGTA
CAATCTGCTCTGATGCCGCATAGTTAAGCCAGCCCCGACACCCGCCAACACCCGCTGACGCGCCCTGACG
GGCTTGTCTGCTCCCGGCATCCGCTTACAGACAAGCTGTGACGGTCTCAGGGACACGAAGTGATCCGTTT
AAACTATCAGTGTTTGACAGGATATATTGGCGGGTAAACCTAAGAGAAAAGAGCGTTTATTAGAATAATC
GGATATTTAAAAGGGCGTGAAAAGGTTTATCCGTTCGTCCATTTGTATGTGCCAGCCGCCTTTGCGACGC
TCACCGGGCTGGTTGCCCTCGCCGCTGGGCTGGCGGCCGTCTATGGCCCTGCAAACGCGCCAGAAACGCC
GTCGAAGCCGTGTGCGAGACACCGCGGCCGCCGGCGTTGTGGATACCTCGCGGAAAACTTGGCCCTCACT
GACAGATGAGGGGCGGACGTTGACACTTGAGGGGCCGACTCACCCGGCGCGGCGTTGACAGATGAGGGGC
AGGCTCGATTTCGGCCGGCGACGTGGAGCTGGCCAGCCTCGCAAATCGGCGAAAACGCCTGATTTTACGC
GAGTTTCCCACAGATGATGTGGACAAGCCTGGGGATAAGTGCCCTGCGGTATTGACACTTGAGGGGCGCG
ACTACTGACAGATGAGGGGCGCGATCCTTGACACTTGAGGGGCAGAGTGCTGACAGATGAGGGGCGCACC
TATTGACATTTGAGGGGCTGTCCACAGGCAGAAAATCCAGCATTTGCAAGGGTTTCCGCCCGTTTTTCGG
CCACCGCTAACCTGTCTTTTAACCTGCTTTTAAACCAATATTTATAAACCTTGTTTTTAACCAGGGCTGC
GCCCTGTGCGCGTGACCGCGCACGCCGAAGGGGGGTGCCCCCCCTTCTCGAACCCTCCCGGCCCGCTAAC
GCGGGCCTCCCATCCCCCCAGGGGCTGCGCCCCTCGGCCGCGAACGGCCTCACCCCAAAAATGGCAGCGC
TGGCCAATTCCCGAGTGCGCGGAACCCCTATTTGTTTATTTTTCTAAATACATTCAAATATGTATCCGCT
CATGAGACAATAACCCTGATAAATGCTTCAATAATATTGAAAAAGGAAGAGTATGGCTAAAATGAGAATA
TCACCGGAATTGAAAAAACTGATCGAAAAATACCGCTGCGTAAAAGATACGGAAGGAATGTCTCCTGCTA
AGGTATATAAGCTGGTGGGAGAAAATGAAAACCTATATTTAAAAATGACGGACAGCCGGTATAAAGGGAC
CACCTATGATGTGGAACGGGAAAAGGACATGATGCTATGGCTGGAAGGAAAGCTGCCTGTTCCAAAGGTC
CTGCACTTTGAACGGCATGATGGCTGGAGCAATCTGCTCATGAGTGAGGCCGATGGCGTCCTTTGCTCGG
AAGAGTATGAAGATGAACAAAGCCCTGAAAAGATTATCGAGCTGTATGCGGAGTGCATCAGGCTCTTTCA
CTCCATCGACATATCGGATTGTCCCTATACGAATAGCTTAGACAGCCGCTTAGCCGAATTGGATTACTTA
CTGAATAACGATCTGGCCGATGTGGATTGCGAAAACTGGGAAGAGGACACTCCATTTAAAGATCCGCGCG
AGCTGTATGATTTTTTAAAGACGGAAAAGCCCGAAGAGGAACTTGTCTTTTCCCACGGCGACCTGGGAGA
CAGCAACATCTTTGTGAAAGATGGCAAAGTAAGTGGCTTTATTGATCTTGGGAGAAGCGGCAGGGCGGAC
AAGTGGTATGACATTGCCTTCTGCGTCCGGTCGCTCAGGGAGGATATCGGGGAAGAACAGTATGTCGAGC
TATTTTTTGACTTACTGGGGATCAAGCCTGATTGGGAGAAAATAAAATATTATATTTTACTGGATGAATT
GTTTTAGCTGTCAGACCAAGTTTACTCATATATACTTTAGATTGATTTAAAACTTCATTTTTAATTTAAA
AGGATCTAGGTGAAGATCCTTTTTGATAATCTCATGACCAAAATCCCTTAACGTGAGTTTTCGTTCCACT
GAGCGTCAGACCCCGTAGAAAAGATCAAAGGATCTTCTTGAGATCCTTTTTTTCTGCGCGTAATCTGCTG
CTTGCAAACAAAAAAACCACCGCTACCAGCGGTGGTTTGTTTGCCGGATCAAGAGCTACCAACTCTTTTT
CCGAAGGTAACTGGCTTCAGCAGAGCGCAGATACCAAATACTGTTCTTCTAGTGTAGCCGTAGTTAGGCC
ACCACTTCAAGAACTCTGTAGCACCGCCTACATACCTCGCTCTGCTAATCCTGTTACCAGTGGCTGCTGC
CAGTGGCGATAAGTCGTGTCTTACCGGGTTGGACTCAAGACGATAGTTACCGGATAAGGCGCAGCGGTCG
GGCTGAACGGGGGGTTCGTGCACACAGCCCAGCTTGGAGCGAACGACCTACACCGAACTGAGATACCTAC
AGCGTGAGCTATGAGAAAGCGCCACGCTTCCCGAAGGGAGAAAGGCGGACAGGTATCCGGTAAGCGGCAG
GGTCGGAACAGGAGAGCGCACGAGGGAGCTTCCAGGGGGAAACGCCTGGTATCTTTATAGTCCTGTCGGG
TTTCGCCACCTCTGACTTGAGCGTCGATTTTTGTGATGCTCGTCAGGGGGGCGGAGCCTATGGAAAAACG
CCAGCAACGCGGCCTTTTTACGGTTCCTGGCAGATCCTAGATGTGGCGCAACGATGCCGGCGACAAGCAG
GAGCGCACCGACTTCTTCCGCATCAAGTGTTTTGGCTCTCAGGCCGAGGCCCACGGCAAGTATTTGGGCA
AGGGGTCGCTGGTATTCGTGCAGGGCAAGATTCGGAATACCAAGTACGAGAAGGACGGCCAGACGGTCTA
CGGGACCGACTTCATTGCCGATAAGGTGGATTATCTGGACACCAAGGCACCAGGCGGGTCAAATCAGGAA
TAAGGGCACATTGCCCCGGCGTGAGTCGGGGCAATCCCGCAAGGAGGGTGAATGAATCGGACGTTTGACC
GGAAGGCATACAGGCAAGAACTGATCGACGCGGGGTTTTCCGCCGAGGATGCCGAAACCATCGCAAGCCG
CACCGTCATGCGTGCGCCCCGCGAAACCTTCCAGTCCGTCGGCTCGATGGTCCAGCAAGCTACGGCCAAG
ATCGAGCGCGACAGCGTGCAACTGGCTCCCCCTGCCCTGCCCGCGCCATCGGCCGCCGTGGAGCGTTCGC
GTCGTCTTGAACAGGAGGCGGCAGGTTTGGCGAAGTCGATGACCATCGACACGCGAGGAACTATGACGAC
CAAGAAGCGAAAAACCGCCGGCGAGGACCTGGCAAAACAGGTCAGCGAGGCCAAGCAGGCCGCGTTGCTG
AAACACACGAAGCAGCAGATCAAGGAAATGCAGCTTTCCTTGTTCGATATTGCGCCGTGGCCGGACACGA
TGCGAGCGATGCCAAACGACACGGCCCGCTCTGCCCTGTTCACCACGCGCAACAAGAAAATCCCGCGCGA
GGCGCTGCAAAACAAGGTCATTTTCCACGTCAACAAGGACGTGAAGATCACCTACACCGGCGTCGAGCTG
CGGGCCGACGATGACGAACTGGTGTGGCAGCAGGTGTTGGAGTACGCGAAGCGCACCCCTATCGGCGAGC
CGATCACCTTCACGTTCTACGAGCTTTGCCAGGACCTGGGCTGGTCGATCAATGGCCGGTATTACACGAA
GGCCGAGGAATGCCTGTCGCGCCTACAGGCGACGGCGATGGGCTTCACGTCCGACCGCGTTGGGCACCTG
GAATCGGTGTCGCTGCTGCACCGCTTCCGCGTCCTGGACCGTGGCAAGAAAACGTCCCGTTGCCAGGTCC
TGATCGACGAGGAAATCGTCGTGCTGTTTGCTGGCGACCACTACACGAAATTCATATGGGAGAAGTACCG
CAAGCTGTCGCCGACGGCCCGACGGATGTTCGACTATTTCAGCTCGCACCGGGAGCCGTACCCGCTCAAG
CTGGAAACCTTCCGCCTCATGTGCGGATCGGATTCCACCCGCGTGAAGAAGTGGCGCGAGCAGGTCGGCG
AAGCCTGCGAAGAGTTGCGAGGCAGCGGCCTGGTGGAACACGCCTGGGTCAATGATGACCTGGTGCATTG
CAAACGCTAGGGCCTTGTGGGGTCAGTTCCGGCTGGGGGTTCAGCAGCCCCTGCTCGGATCTGTTGGACC
GGACAGTAGTCATGGTTGATGGGCTGCCTGTATCGAGTGGTGATTTTGTGCCGAGCTGCCGGTCGGGGAG
CTGTTGGCTGGCTGGTGGCAGGATATATTGTGGTGTAAACAAATTGACGCTTAGACAACTTAATAACACA
TTGCGGACGTTTTTAATGTACTGGGGTTGAACACTCT
